Addgene plasmid #51576: linker-mCitrine-PIF6-NAT
Purpose: Tag protein of interest with PIF6 in Saccharomyces cerevisiae
Depositing lab: Chao Tang. Depositing organization: Peking University. Publication: A light-inducible organelle-targeting system for dynamically activating and inactivating signaling in budding yeast. Yang X, Jost AP, Weiner OD, Tang C. Mol Biol Cell. 2013 Aug;24(15):2419-30. doi: 10.1091/mbc.E13-03-0126. Epub 2013 Jun 12. PubMed 23761071.
Backbone
  Vector backbone: F6A-NAT
  Backbone size w/o insert (bp): 3657
  Vector type: Yeast Expression
  Selectable markers: Nourseothricin
Growth in bacteria
  Bacterial resistance: Ampicillin, 100 μg/mL
  Growth temperature: 37°C
  Growth strain: DH5alpha
  Copy number: High Copy
Gene/Insert
  Gene/Insert name: PIF6 (alt name: PIL2)
  Species: A. thaliana (mustard weed)
  Insert size (bp): 1113
  Mutation: 1-100aa of PIF6
  Entrez Gene: PIL2 (a.k.a. AT3G62090, PHYTOCHROME-INTERACTING FACTOR 6, PIF6, phytochrome interacting factor 3-like 2)
  Promoter: none
  Tag / fusion protein: linker (N terminal on insert); mCitrine (N terminal on insert)
  Cloning method: Restriction Enzyme; 5′ cloning site SacII (not destroyed); 3′ cloning site EcoRI (not destroyed)
  Sequencing primers: 5′ T7
Resource information
  A portion of this plasmid was derived from a plasmid made by: Jared Toettcher
Terms and licenses: Academic/Nonprofit Terms; Industry Terms: Not Available to Industry
Depositor comments: the 11-aa linker is AAAGDGAGLIN
How to cite: linker-mCitrine-PIF6-NAT was a gift from Chao Tang (Addgene plasmid # 51576 ; http://n2t.net/addgene:51576 ; RRID:Addgene_51576)
