[The description below was written by a language model from this plasmid's Addgene catalogue record and the feature table of its GenBank file.]
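Description:
linker-mCitrine-PIF6-NAT is a yeast tagging plasmid built on the F6A-NAT backbone, designed to fuse a fluorescent, light-responsive module onto a protein of interest in Saccharomyces cerevisiae. It is propagated in E. coli through a high-copy ColE1/pUC-type origin with ampicillin selection (bla under its own promoter). No yeast replication origin or centromere is annotated. This fits a template or integrating design rather than an episomal expression vector, although the record does not spell out the integration strategy. Selection in yeast relies on the natMX6 cassette, in which the Streptomyces noursei nat1 acetyltransferase gene is flanked by the Ashbya gossypii TEF promoter and terminator and confers nourseothricin resistance.

The payload is a promoterless cassette cloned between SacII and EcoRI sites. It encodes an 11-residue flexible linker, the yellow fluorescent protein mCitrine, and the first 100 amino acids of Arabidopsis thaliana PIF6 (PIL2), the N-terminal portion of a phytochrome-interacting factor. Because the record lists no promoter for the insert, expression is presumably meant to come from the tagged gene's own regulatory context once the cassette is joined in frame to it, with the linker spacing the target from mCitrine. The feature table does not annotate this insert. It falls in the unlabelled stretch between the TEF terminator and the T7 promoter, and T7 and SP6 promoter sites flank the cassette region and serve as sequencing primer sites.

According to the associated publication, the construct belongs to a light-inducible organelle-targeting system for dynamically activating and inactivating signaling in budding yeast. The PIF6 fragment acts as the recruitable tag, and mCitrine allows the fusion's localization to be followed.
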