LOCUS       Exported 4773 bp ds-DNA circular SYN 12-MAY-2021
DEFINITION  Tag protein of interest with PIF6 in Saccharomyces cerevisiae.
ACCESSION   .
VERSION     .
KEYWORDS    linker-mCitrine-PIF6-NAT
SOURCE      synthetic DNA construct
  ORGANISM  synthetic DNA construct
REFERENCE   1 (bases 1 to 4773)
  AUTHORS   Yang X, Jost AP, Weiner OD, Tang C
  TITLE     A light-inducible organelle-targeting system for dynamically
            activating and inactivating signaling in budding yeast.
  JOURNAL   Mol Biol Cell. 2013 Aug;24(15):2419-30. doi:
            10.1091/mbc.E13-03-0126. Epub 2013 Jun 12.
  PUBMED    23761071
REFERENCE   2 (bases 1 to 4773)
  AUTHORS   .
  TITLE     Direct Submission
  JOURNAL   Exported May 12, 2021 from SnapGene Server 1.1.58
            http://www.snapgene.com
FEATURES             Location/Qualifiers
     source          1..4773
                     /organism="synthetic DNA construct"
                     /mol_type="other DNA"
     gene            115..1234
                     /label=natMX6
                     /note="yeast selectable marker conferring nourseothricin
                     resistance"
     promoter        115..458
                     /label=TEF promoter
                     /note="Ashbya gossypii TEF promoter"
     CDS             459..1031
                     /codon_start=1
                     /gene="Streptomyces noursei nat1"
                     /product="nourseothricin acetyltransferase"
                     /label=NrsR
                     /note="confers resistance to nourseothricin"
                     /translation="MGTTLDDTAYRYRTSVPGDAEAIEALDGSFTTDTVFRVTATGDGF
                     TLREVPVDPPLTKVFPDDESDDESDDGEDGDPDSRTFVAYGDDGDLAGFVVVSYSGWNR
                     RLTVEDIEVAPEHRGHGVGRALMGLATEFARERGAGHLWLEVTNVNAPAIHAYRRMGFT
                     LCGLDTALYDGTASDGEQALYMSMPCP"
     terminator      1037..1234
                     /label=TEF terminator
                     /note="Ashbya gossypii TEF terminator"
     primer_bind     complement(2410..2429)
                     /label=T7
                     /note="T7 promoter, forward primer"
     promoter        complement(2411..2429)
                     /label=T7 promoter
                     /note="promoter for bacteriophage T7 RNA polymerase"
     primer_bind     complement(2516..2533)
                     /label=L4440
                     /note="L4440 vector, forward primer"
     rep_origin      complement(2687..3275)
                     /direction=LEFT
                     /label=ori
                     /note="high-copy-number ColE1/pMB1/pBR322/pUC origin of
                     replication"
     primer_bind     complement(2767..2786)
                     /label=pBR322ori-F
                     /note="pBR322 origin, forward primer"
     CDS             complement(3446..4306)
                     /codon_start=1
                     /gene="bla"
                     /product="beta-lactamase"
                     /label=AmpR
                     /note="confers resistance to ampicillin, carbenicillin, and
                     related antibiotics"
                     /translation="MSIQHFRVALIPFFAAFCLPVFAHPETLVKVKDAEDQLGARVGYI
                     ELDLNSGKILESFRPEERFPMMSTFKVLLCGAVLSRIDAGQEQLGRRIHYSQNDLVEYS
                     PVTEKHLTDGMTVRELCSAAITMSDNTAANLLLTTIGGPKELTAFLHNMGDHVTRLDRW
                     EPELNEAIPNDERDTTMPVAMATTLRKLLTGELLTLASRQQLIDWMEADKVAGPLLRSA
                     LPAGWFIADKSGAGERGSRGIIAALGPDGKPSRIVVIYTTGSQATMDERNRQIAEIGAS
                     LIKHW"
     primer_bind     4069..4088
                     /label=Amp-R
                     /note="Ampicillin resistance gene, reverse primer"
     promoter        complement(4307..4411)
                     /gene="bla"
                     /label=AmpR promoter
     primer_bind     4479..4497
                     /label=pBRforEco
                     /note="pBR322 vectors, upsteam of EcoRI site, forward
                     primer"
     primer_bind     complement(4535..4557)
                     /label=pGEX 3'
                     /note="pGEX vectors, reverse primer"
     primer_bind     4657..4676
                     /label=pRS-marker
                     /note="pRS vectors, use to sequence yeast selectable
                     marker"
     promoter        4757..2
                     /label=SP6 promoter
                     /note="promoter for bacteriophage SP6 RNA polymerase"
     primer_bind     4757..1
                     /label=SP6
                     /note="SP6 promoter, forward primer"
ORIGIN
        1 gaacgcggcc gccagctgaa gcttcgtacg ctgcaggtcg acggatcccc gggttaatta
       61 aggcgcgcca gatctgttta gcttgcctcg tccccgccgg gtcacccggc cagcgacatg
      121 gaggcccaga ataccctcct tgacagtctt gacgtgcgca gctcaggggc atgatgtgac
      181 tgtcgcccgt acatttagcc catacatccc catgtataat catttgcatc catacatttt
      241 gatggccgca cggcgcgaag caaaaattac ggctcctcgc tgcagacctg cgagcaggga
      301 aacgctcccc tcacagacgc gttgaattgt ccccacgccg cgcccctgta gagaaatata
      361 aaaggttagg atttgccact gaggttcttc tttcatatac ttccttttaa aatcttgcta
      421 ggatacagtt ctcacatcac atccgaacat aaacaaccat gggtaccact cttgacgaca
      481 cggcttaccg gtaccgcacc agtgtcccgg gggacgccga ggccatcgag gcactggatg
      541 ggtccttcac caccgacacc gtcttccgcg tcaccgccac cggggacggc ttcaccctgc
      601 gggaggtgcc ggtggacccg cccctgacca aggtgttccc cgacgacgaa tcggacgacg
      661 aatcggacga cggggaggac ggcgacccgg actcccggac gttcgtcgcg tacggggacg
      721 acggcgacct ggcgggcttc gtggtcgtct cgtactccgg ctggaaccgc cggctgaccg
      781 tcgaggacat cgaggtcgcc ccggagcacc gggggcacgg ggtcgggcgc gcgttgatgg
      841 ggctcgcgac ggagttcgcc cgcgagcggg gcgccgggca cctctggctg gaggtcacca
      901 acgtcaacgc accggcgatc cacgcgtacc ggcggatggg gttcaccctc tgcggcctgg
      961 acaccgccct gtacgacggc accgcctcgg acggcgagca ggcgctctac atgagcatgc
     1021 cctgccccta atcagtactg acaataaaaa gattcttgtt ttcaagaact tgtcatttgt
     1081 atagtttttt tatattgtag ttgttctatt ttaatcaaat gttagcgtga tttatatttt
     1141 ttttcgcctc gacatcatct gcccagatgc gaagttaagt gcgcagaaag taatatcatg
     1201 cgtcaatcgt atgtgaatgc tggtcgctat actgctgtcg attcgatact aacgccgcca
     1261 tccagtgtcg aaaacgagct cgaattctta gtcaacatgt ttattgcttt ccaacatgtt
     1321 tgtttcatgg gcagcagcaa catgactttg tggaacaacc tgcgtgtccc cgagatttgt
     1381 gatggcacca ccaccaccat ggatgatact cttcatgaaa tcctcgttat actctgcctc
     1441 atacaaatcc atgatcgatt tggtacgttg attatgcaga gaaacgttgg atctttggcc
     1501 ctttgcaaga atctggccat tctcaaacac aagctccata tactcttgat cgcttaacct
     1561 gcaacaataa tcggttggta agaacatcat atcgctactc cctgagccgg atccgctccc
     1621 tgaacctagg gaactacctt tgtacaattc atccatacca tgggtaatac cagcagcagt
     1681 aacaaattct aacaagacca tgtggtctct cttttcgttt ggatctttgg ataatctaga
     1741 ttgataggat aagtaatggt tgtctggtaa caagactgga ccatcaccaa ttggagtatt
     1801 ttgttgataa tggtcagcta attgaacaga accatcttca atgttgtgtc taattttgaa
     1861 gttaactttg ataccattct tttgtttgtc agccatgatg taaacattgt gagagttata
     1921 gttgtattcc aatttgtgac ctaaaatgtt accatcttct ttaaaatcaa taccttttaa
     1981 ttcgattcta ttaactaagg tatcaccttc aaacttgact tcagctctgg tcttgtagtt
     2041 accgtcatct ttgaaaaaaa tagttctttc ttgaacataa ccttctggca tggcagactt
     2101 gaaaaagtca tgttgtttca tatgatctgg gtatctagca aaacacatca aaccataacc
     2161 taaagtagtg actaaggttg gccatggaac tggcaattta ccagtagtac aaataaattt
     2221 taaggtcaat ttaccgtaag tagcatcacc ttcaccttca ccggagacag aaaatttgtg
     2281 accattaaca tcaccatcta attcaaccaa aattgggaca acaccagtga ataattcttc
     2341 acctttagac attgctttgt taattaaacc agcaccgtca cctgcggcgg cccgcggatc
     2401 tgccggtctc cctatagtga gtcgtattaa tttcgataag ccaggttaac ctgcattaat
     2461 gaatcggcca acgcgcgggg agaggcggtt tgcgtattgg gcgctcttcc gcttcctcgc
     2521 tcactgactc gctgcgctcg gtcgttcggc tgcggcgagc ggtatcagct cactcaaagg
     2581 cggtaatacg gttatccaca gaatcagggg ataacgcagg aaagaacatg tgagcaaaag
     2641 gccagcaaaa ggccaggaac cgtaaaaagg ccgcgttgct ggcgtttttc cataggctcc
     2701 gcccccctga cgagcatcac aaaaatcgac gctcaagtca gaggtggcga aacccgacag
     2761 gactataaag ataccaggcg tttccccctg gaagctccct cgtgcgctct cctgttccga
     2821 ccctgccgct taccggatac ctgtccgcct ttctcccttc gggaagcgtg gcgctttctc
     2881 atagctcacg ctgtaggtat ctcagttcgg tgtaggtcgt tcgctccaag ctgggctgtg
     2941 tgcacgaacc ccccgttcag cccgaccgct gcgccttatc cggtaactat cgtcttgagt
     3001 ccaacccggt aagacacgac ttatcgccac tggcagcagc cactggtaac aggattagca
     3061 gagcgaggta tgtaggcggt gctacagagt tcttgaagtg gtggcctaac tacggctaca
     3121 ctagaagaac agtatttggt atctgcgctc tgctgaagcc agttaccttc ggaaaaagag
     3181 ttggtagctc ttgatccggc aaacaaacca ccgctggtag cggtggtttt tttgtttgca
     3241 agcagcagat tacgcgcaga aaaaaaggat ctcaagaaga tcctttgatc ttttctacgg
     3301 ggtctgacgc tcagtggaac gaaaactcac gttaagggat tttggtcatg agattatcaa
     3361 aaaggatctt cacctagatc cttttaaatt aaaaatgaag ttttaaatca atctaaagta
     3421 tatatgagta aacttggtct gacagttacc aatgcttaat cagtgaggca cctatctcag
     3481 cgatctgtct atttcgttca tccatagttg cctgactccc cgtcgtgtag ataactacga
     3541 tacgggaggg cttaccatct ggccccagtg ctgcaatgat accgcgagac ccacgctcac
     3601 cggctccaga tttatcagca ataaaccagc cagccggaag ggccgagcgc agaagtggtc
     3661 ctgcaacttt atccgcctcc atccagtcta ttaattgttg ccgggaagct agagtaagta
     3721 gttcgccagt taatagtttg cgcaacgttg ttgccattgc tacaggcatc gtggtgtcac
     3781 gctcgtcgtt tggtatggct tcattcagct ccggttccca acgatcaagg cgagttacat
     3841 gatcccccat gttgtgcaaa aaagcggtta gctccttcgg tcctccgatc gttgtcagaa
     3901 gtaagttggc cgcagtgtta tcactcatgg ttatggcagc actgcataat tctcttactg
     3961 tcatgccatc cgtaagatgc ttttctgtga ctggtgagta ctcaaccaag tcattctgag
     4021 aatagtgtat gcggcgaccg agttgctctt gcccggcgtc aatacgggat aataccgcgc
     4081 cacatagcag aactttaaaa gtgctcatca ttggaaaacg ttcttcgggg cgaaaactct
     4141 caaggatctt accgctgttg agatccagtt cgatgtaacc cactcgtgca cccaactgat
     4201 cttcagcatc ttttactttc accagcgttt ctgggtgagc aaaaacagga aggcaaaatg
     4261 ccgcaaaaaa gggaataagg gcgacacgga aatgttgaat actcatactc ttcctttttc
     4321 aatattattg aagcatttat cagggttatt gtctcatgag cggatacata tttgaatgta
     4381 tttagaaaaa taaacaaata ggggttccgc gcacatttcc ccgaaaagtg ccacctgacg
     4441 tctaagaaac cattattatc atgacattaa cctataaaaa taggcgtatc acgaggccct
     4501 ttcgtctcgc gcgtttcggt gatgacggtg aaaacctctg acacatgcag ctcccggaga
     4561 cggtcacagc ttgtctgtaa gcggatgccg ggagcagaca agcccgtcag ggcgcgtcag
     4621 cgggtgttgg cgggtgtcgg ggctggctta actatgcggc atcagagcag attgtactga
     4681 gagtgcacca tatggacata ttgtcgttag aacgcggcta caattaatac ataaccttat
     4741 gtatcataca catacgattt aggtgacact ata
//
