>Addgene plasmid #51576 | linker-mCitrine-PIF6-NAT | addgene partial sequence | sequence record 93727 | T7 5'-TAATACGACTCACTATAGGG-3'
ATTAACAAAGCAATGTCTAAAGGTGAAGAATTATTCACTGGTGTTGTCCCAATTTTGGTTGAATTAGATG
GTGATGTTAATGGTCACAAATTTTCTGTCTCCGGTGAAGGTGAAGGTGATGCTACTTACGGTAAATTGAC
CTTAAAATTTATTTGTACTACTGGTAAATTGCCAGTTCCATGGCCAACCTTAGTCACTACTTTAGGTTAT
GGTTTGATGTGTTTTGCTAGATACCCAGATCATATGAAACAACATGACTTTTTCAAGTCTGCCATGCCAG
AAGGTTATGTTCAAGAAAGAACTATTTTTTTCAAAGATGACGGTAACTACAAGACCAGAGCTGAAGTCAA
GTTTGAAGGTGATACCTTAGTTAATAGAATCGAATTAAAAGGTATTGATTTTAAAGAAGATGGTAACATT
TTAGGTCACAAATTGGAATACAACTATAACTCTCACAATGTTTACATCATGGCTGACAAACAAAAGAATG
GTATCAAAGTTAACTTCAAAATTAGACACAACATTGAAGATGGTTCTGTTCAATTAGCTGACCATTATCA
ACAAAATACTCCAATTGGTGATGGTCCAGTCTTGTTACCAGACAACCATTACTTATCCTATCAATCTAGA
TTATCCAAAGATCCAAACGAAAAGAGAGACCACATGGTCTTGTTAGAATTTGTTACTGCTGCTGGTATTA
CCCATGGTATGGATGAATTGTACAAAGGTAGTTCCCTAGGTTCAGGGAGCGGATCCGGCTCAGGGAGTAG
CGATATGATGTTCTTACCAACCGATTATTGTTGCA
