>Addgene plasmid #51576 | linker-mCitrine-PIF6-NAT | addgene partial sequence | sequence record 93749 | Tef-promoter-F 5'-GGATACAGTTCTCACATCAC-3'
CCCGGGGGACGCCGAGGCCATCGAGGCACTGGATGGGTCCTTCACCACCGACACCGTCTTCCGCGTCACC
GCCACCGGGGACGGCTTCACCCTGCGGGAGGTGCCGGTGGACCCGCCCCTGACCAAGGTGTTCCCCGACG
ACGAATCGGACGACGAATCGGACGACGGGGAGGACGGCGACCCGGACTCCCGGACGTTCGTCGCGTACGG
GGACGACGGCGACCTGGCGGGCTTCGTGGTCGTCTCGTACTCCGGCTGGAACCGCCGGCTGACCGTCGAG
GACATCGAGGTCGCCCCGGAGCACCGGGGGCACGGGGTCGGGCGCGCGTTGATGGGGCTCGCGACGGAGT
TCGCCCGCGAGCGGGGCGCCGGGCACCTCTGGCTGGAGGTCACCAACGTCAACGCACCGGCGATCCACGC
GTACCGGCGGATGGGGTTCACCCTCTGCGGCCTGGACACCGCCCTGTACGACGGCACCGCCTCGGACGGC
GAGCAGGCGCTCTACATGAGCATGCCCTGCCCCTAATCAGTACTGACAATAAAAAGATTCTTGTTTTCAA
GAACTTGTCATTTGTATAGTTTTTTTATATTGTAGTTGTTCTATTTTAATCAAATGTTAGCGTGATT
